Addgene plasmid #15866: pISH-mV2R55
Depositing lab: Peter Mombaerts. Depositing organization: Rockefeller University. Publication: Expression of nonclassical class I major histocompatibility genes defines a tripartite organization of the mouse vomeronasal system. Ishii T, Mombaerts P. J Neurosci. 2008 Mar 5. 28(10):2332-41. 10.1523/JNEUROSCI.4807-07.2008 PubMed 18322080.
Backbone
  Vector backbone: pGEM-T Easy
  Backbone size w/o insert (bp): 3015
Growth in bacteria
  Bacterial resistance: Ampicillin, 100 μg/mL
  Growth temperature: 37°C
  Growth strain: DH5alpha
  Copy number: High Copy
Gene/Insert
  Gene/Insert name: mV2R55 (alt name: V2rf4)
  Species: M. musculus (mouse)
  Insert size (bp): 215
  Cloning method: Restriction Enzyme
  Sequencing primers: 5′ SP6; 3′ T7
Terms and licenses: Academic/Nonprofit Terms; Industry Terms: Not Available to Industry
Depositor comments: PstI digestion and T7 RNA polymerase for antisense probe
How to cite: pISH-mV2R55 was a gift from Peter Mombaerts (Addgene plasmid # 15866 ; http://n2t.net/addgene:15866 ; RRID:Addgene_15866)
