[The description below was written by a language model from this plasmid's Addgene catalogue record.]
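Description:
pISH-mV2R55 is a small bacterial cloning plasmid built on the pGEM-T Easy backbone (about 3.0 kb without insert). It carries a 215 bp fragment of the mouse vomeronasal receptor gene mV2R55, also known as V2rf4. The plasmid is maintained at high copy number in E. coli under ampicillin selection. No feature table accompanies the record, so the exact boundaries of the insert and which part of the gene it covers are not stated. The cloning method is listed only as restriction enzyme based.

The construct serves as a template for in vitro transcription rather than for expression in cells. In pGEM-T Easy, the cloning site is flanked by opposing SP6 and T7 bacteriophage RNA polymerase promoters, and the record lists these as the 5′ and 3′ sequencing primer sites relative to the insert. With T7 at the 3′ end, transcription from that promoter reads back through the fragment and yields RNA complementary to the mRNA. The depositor's note confirms this: the plasmid is linearised with PstI and transcribed with T7 RNA polymerase to give a run-off antisense riboprobe. The "pISH" prefix and the associated study indicate that such probes were used for in situ hybridisation. That work examined the molecular organisation of the mouse vomeronasal system, and a probe of this kind would detect neurons expressing this V2R family member. The short insert may have been chosen to help distinguish this gene from closely related V2R genes, but the record does not state this.
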