>Addgene plasmid #15866 | pISH-mV2R55 | depositor partial sequence | sequence record 8404 | Author sequence
TTCACATGATTCTTCAACTAAACAGAACTTGACTGCTTCACTACCATTTTAACAGTCACATAAAGATTAT
AAAATGGTGCTCCAAAGATGGGGTTTGGGTACATGTTCCGCTCATCAAATCTTATATTCTGAGCTTAATT
CCCCAGATTCACATTATGAAGGAAGAAACCCATTTTCTGAGGCTGAACTAGTGCTCATCCAGTGCCCCAA
ATAAA
