>Addgene plasmid #15866 | pISH-mV2R55 | addgene partial sequence | sequence record 22601 | SP6 5'-ATTTAGGTGACACTATAG-3'
TTGGGAGCTCTCCCATATGGTCGACCTGCAGGCGGCCGCGAATTCACTAGTGATTTCACATGATTCTTCA
ACTAAACAGAACTTGACTGCTTCACTACCATTTTAACAGTCACATAAAGATTATAAAATGGTGCTCCAAA
GATGGGGTTTGGGTACATGTTCCGCTCATCAAATCTTATATTCTGAGCTTAATTCCCCAGATTCACATTA
TGAAGGAAGAAACCCATTTTCTGAGGCTGAACTAGTGCTCATCCAGTGCCCCAAATAAAATCGAATTCCC
GCGGCCGCCATGGCGGCCGGGAGCATGCGACGTCGGGCCCAATTCGCCCTATAGTGAGTCGTATTACAAT
TCACTGGCCGTCGTTTTACAACGTCGTGACTGGGAAAACCCTGGCGTTACCCAACTTAATCGCCTTGCAG
CACATCCCCCTTTCGCCAGCTGGCGTAATAGCGAAGAGGCCCGCACCGATCGCCCTTCCCAACAGTTGCG
CAGCCTGAATGGCGAATGG
[124 nt withheld, positions 510-633]
C
[91 nt withheld, positions 635-725]
A
[49 nt withheld, positions 727-775]
CCTTTGA
